Addgene plasmid #86344: PX458_CEBPG_1
Purpose: Encodes gRNA for 3' target of human CEBPG
Depositing lab: Eric Mendenhall & Richard M. Myers. Depositing organization: University of Alabama in Huntsville. Publication: CETCh-seq: CRISPR epitope tagging ChIP-seq of DNA-binding proteins. Savic D, Partridge EC, Newberry KM, Smith SB, Meadows SK, Roberts BS, Mackiewicz M, Mendenhall EM, Myers RM. Genome Res. 2015 Sep 9. 10.1101/gr.193540.115 PubMed 26355004.
Backbone
  Vector backbone: PX458
  Vector type: CRISPR
Growth in bacteria
  Bacterial resistance: Ampicillin, 100 μg/mL
  Growth temperature: 37°C
  Growth strain: DH5alpha
  Copy number: High Copy
Gene/Insert
  Gene/Insert name: gRNA against CEBPG
  gRNA/shRNA sequence: GTCTAAAGTCTGGAAAGGGTG
  Species: H. sapiens (human)
  Entrez Gene: CEBPG (a.k.a. GPE1BP, IG/EBP-1)
  Cloning method: Gibson Cloning
  Sequencing primers: 5′ pBR322ori-F
Terms and licenses: Academic/Nonprofit Terms; Industry Terms: Not Available to Industry
Depositor comments: Note: This plasmid is part of the Mendenhall and Meyers CRISPR-based Tagging system to add a tag (currently using FLAG) to endogenous proteins. Please see https://www.addgene.org/crispr/tagging/ for more details.
How to cite: PX458_CEBPG_1 was a gift from Eric Mendenhall & Richard M. Myers (Addgene plasmid # 86344 ; http://n2t.net/addgene:86344 ; RRID:Addgene_86344)
