[The description below was written by a language model from this plasmid's Addgene catalogue record and pLannotate feature annotations shown in this document.]
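Description:
PX458_CEBPG_1 is a mammalian CRISPR expression plasmid built on the PX458 backbone, carrying both a single guide RNA cassette and Streptococcus pyogenes Cas9 on one 9.3 kb vector. It is propagated in E. coli as a high-copy plasmid through a ColE1/pUC-type origin and selected with ampicillin via the β-lactamase gene. An M13 phage origin and a single annotated AAV2 inverted terminal repeat are also present as backbone elements, along with small fragments annotated as pBR322 bom and rop sequences.

The guide cassette uses the human U6 RNA polymerase III promoter to transcribe a spacer directed against the 3′ end of the human CEBPG gene, fused to the S. pyogenes gRNA scaffold; a second partial scaffold fragment lies just downstream. The guide was introduced by Gibson cloning. Cas9 is driven by a hybrid promoter made up of the CMV enhancer, chicken β-actin promoter and a hybrid intron. Its coding sequence is annotated in two contiguous portions that together form the full-length nuclease, followed by a nucleoplasmin nuclear localization signal. EGFP lies downstream of Cas9 before the bovine growth hormone polyadenylation signal, so green fluorescence can be used to identify or sort transfected cells. The element linking Cas9 and EGFP is not annotated in the feature table.

The plasmid belongs to a CRISPR-based epitope tagging system in which a cut near the end of an endogenous coding region is used to add a tag, currently FLAG, to the native protein. The associated publication applies this to ChIP-seq of DNA-binding proteins. The tag-bearing donor template is not part of this construct.
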