Features (pLannotate 1.2.2; 19 found; start..end, strand, type, name):
     17..257     +  promoter       U6 promoter: RNA polymerase III promoter for human U6 snRNA
    287..362     +  misc_RNA       gRNA scaffold: guide RNA scaffold for the Streptococcus pyogenes CRISPR/Cas9 system
    369..412     +  misc_RNA       gRNA scaffold (fragment): guide RNA scaffold for the Streptococcus pyogenes CRISPR/Cas9 system
    459..744     +  enhancer       CMV enhancer: human cytomegalovirus immediate early enhancer; contains an 18-bp deletion relative to the standard CMV enhancer
    746..1023    +  promoter       chicken β-actin promoter: No description available
   1024..1252    +  intron         hybrid intron: hybrid between chicken β-actin (CBA) and minute virus of mice (MMV) introns (Gray et al., 2011)
   1390..2991    +  CDS            Cas9(N): N-terminal portion of Streptococcus pyogenes Cas9 (Zetsche et al., 2015)
   2992..5490    +  CDS            Cas9(C): C-terminal portion of Streptococcus pyogenes Cas9 (Zetsche et al., 2015)
   5491..5538    +  CDS            nucleoplasmin NLS: bipartite nuclear localization signal from nucleoplasmin
   5608..6321    +  CDS            EGFP: EGFP is a basic (constitutively fluorescent) green fluorescent protein published in 1996, derived from Aequorea victoria. It is reported to be a rapidly-maturing weak dimer with moderate acid sensitivity.
   6355..6466    +  polyA_signal   bGH poly(A) signal: bovine growth hormone polyadenylation signal
   6571..6711    +  repeat_region  AAV2 ITR: inverted terminal repeat of adeno-associated virus serotype 2 inverted
   6716..6767    -  misc_feature   bom (fragment): basis of mobility region from pBR322
   6786..7166    +  rep_origin     M13 ori (sequence partly withheld): M13 bacteriophage origin of replication; arrow indicates direction of (+) strand synthesis
   7242..7291    -  misc_feature   bom (fragment): basis of mobility region from pBR322
   7393..7428    -  CDS            rop (fragment): Rop protein, which maintains plasmids at low copy number; rop
   7523..7627    +  promoter       AmpR promoter: bla
   7628..8488    +  CDS            AmpR: β-lactamase; bla; confers resistance to ampicillin, carbenicillin, and related antibiotics
   8659..9247    +  rep_origin     ori: high-copy-number ColE1/pMB1/pBR322/pUC origin of replication
>Addgene plasmid #86344 | PX458_CEBPG_1 | depositor full sequence | sequence record 168225 | Full Sequence
TTTTGCTCACATGTNNGAGGGCCTATTTCCCATGATTCCTTCATATTTGCATATACGATACAAGGCTGTT
AGAGAGATAATTGGAATTAATTTGACTGTAAACACAAAGATATTAGTACAAAATACGTGACGTAGAAAGT
AATAATTTCTTGGGTAGTTTGCAGTTTTAAAATTATGTTTTAAAATGGACTATCATATGCTTACCGTAAC
TTGAAAGTATTTCGATTTCTTGGCTTTATATATCTTGTGGAAAGGACGAAACACCGTCTAAAGTCTGGAA
AGGGTGGTTTTAGAGCTAGAAATAGCAAGTTAAAATAAGGCTAGTCCGTTATCAACTTGAAAAAGTGGCA
CCGAGTCGGTGCTTTTTTGTTTTAGAGCTAGAAATAGCAAGTTAAAATAAGGCTAGTCCGTTTTTAGCGC
GTGCGCCAATTCTGCAGACAAATGGCTCTAGAGGTACCCGTTACATAACTTACGGTAAATGGCCCGCCTG
GCTGACCGCCCAACGACCCCCGCCCATTGACGTCAATAGTAACGCCAATAGGGACTTTCCATTGACGTCA
ATGGGTGGAGTATTTACGGTAAACTGCCCACTTGGCAGTACATCAAGTGTATCATATGCCAAGTACGCCC
CCTATTGACGTCAATGACGGTAAATGGCCCGCCTGGCATTGTGCCCAGTACATGACCTTATGGGACTTTC
CTACTTGGCAGTACATCTACGTATTAGTCATCGCTATTACCATGGTCGAGGTGAGCCCCACGTTCTGCTT
CACTCTCCCCATCTCCCCCCCCTCCCCACCCCCAATTTTGTATTTATTTATTTTTTAATTATTTTGTGCA
GCGATGGGGGCGGGGGGGGGGGGGGGGCGCGCGCCAGGCGGGGCGGGGCGGGGCGAGGGGCGGGGCGGGG
CGAGGCGGAGAGGTGCGGCGGCAGCCAATCAGAGCGGCGCGCTCCGAAAGTTTCCTTTTATGGCGAGGCG
GCGGCGGCGGCGGCCCTATAAAAAGCGAAGCGCGCGGCGGGCGGGAGTCGCTGCGACGCTGCCTTCGCCC
CGTGCCCCGCTCCGCCGCCGCCTCGCGCCGCCCGCCCCGGCTCTGACTGACCGCGTTACTCCCACAGGTG
AGCGGGCGGGACGGCCCTTCTCCTCCGGGCTGTAATTAGCTGAGCAAGAGGTAAGGGTTTAAGGGATGGT
TGGTTGGTGGGGTATTAATGTTTAATTACCTGGAGCACCTGCCTGAAATCACTTTTTTTCAGGTTGGACC
GGTGCCACCATGGACTATAAGGACCACGACGGAGACTACAAGGATCATGATATTGATTACAAAGACGATG
ACGATAAGATGGCCCCAAAGAAGAAGCGGAAGGTCGGTATCCACGGAGTCCCAGCAGCCGACAAGAAGTA
CAGCATCGGCCTGGACATCGGCACCAACTCTGTGGGCTGGGCCGTGATCACCGACGAGTACAAGGTGCCC
AGCAAGAAATTCAAGGTGCTGGGCAACACCGACCGGCACAGCATCAAGAAGAACCTGATCGGAGCCCTGC
TGTTCGACAGCGGCGAAACAGCCGAGGCCACCCGGCTGAAGAGAACCGCCAGAAGAAGATACACCAGACG
GAAGAACCGGATCTGCTATCTGCAAGAGATCTTCAGCAACGAGATGGCCAAGGTGGACGACAGCTTCTTC
CACAGACTGGAAGAGTCCTTCCTGGTGGAAGAGGATAAGAAGCACGAGCGGCACCCCATCTTCGGCAACA
TCGTGGACGAGGTGGCCTACCACGAGAAGTACCCCACCATCTACCACCTGAGAAAGAAACTGGTGGACAG
CACCGACAAGGCCGACCTGCGGCTGATCTATCTGGCCCTGGCCCACATGATCAAGTTCCGGGGCCACTTC
CTGATCGAGGGCGACCTGAACCCCGACAACAGCGACGTGGACAAGCTGTTCATCCAGCTGGTGCAGACCT
ACAACCAGCTGTTCGAGGAAAACCCCATCAACGCCAGCGGCGTGGACGCCAAGGCCATCCTGTCTGCCAG
ACTGAGCAAGAGCAGACGGCTGGAAAATCTGATCGCCCAGCTGCCCGGCGAGAAGAAGAATGGCCTGTTC
GGAAACCTGATTGCCCTGAGCCTGGGCCTGACCCCCAACTTCAAGAGCAACTTCGACCTGGCCGAGGATG
CCAAACTGCAGCTGAGCAAGGACACCTACGACGACGACCTGGACAACCTGCTGGCCCAGATCGGCGACCA
GTACGCCGACCTGTTTCTGGCCGCCAAGAACCTGTCCGACGCCATCCTGCTGAGCGACATCCTGAGAGTG
AACACCGAGATCACCAAGGCCCCCCTGAGCGCCTCTATGATCAAGAGATACGACGAGCACCACCAGGACC
TGACCCTGCTGAAAGCTCTCGTGCGGCAGCAGCTGCCTGAGAAGTACAAAGAGATTTTCTTCGACCAGAG
CAAGAACGGCTACGCCGGCTACATTGACGGCGGAGCCAGCCAGGAAGAGTTCTACAAGTTCATCAAGCCC
ATCCTGGAAAAGATGGACGGCACCGAGGAACTGCTCGTGAAGCTGAACAGAGAGGACCTGCTGCGGAAGC
AGCGGACCTTCGACAACGGCAGCATCCCCCACCAGATCCACCTGGGAGAGCTGCACGCCATTCTGCGGCG
GCAGGAAGATTTTTACCCATTCCTGAAGGACAACCGGGAAAAGATCGAGAAGATCCTGACCTTCCGCATC
CCCTACTACGTGGGCCCTCTGGCCAGGGGAAACAGCAGATTCGCCTGGATGACCAGAAAGAGCGAGGAAA
CCATCACCCCCTGGAACTTCGAGGAAGTGGTGGACAAGGGCGCTTCCGCCCAGAGCTTCATCGAGCGGAT
GACCAACTTCGATAAGAACCTGCCCAACGAGAAGGTGCTGCCCAAGCACAGCCTGCTGTACGAGTACTTC
ACCGTGTATAACGAGCTGACCAAAGTGAAATACGTGACCGAGGGAATGAGAAAGCCCGCCTTCCTGAGCG
GCGAGCAGAAAAAGGCCATCGTGGACCTGCTGTTCAAGACCAACCGGAAAGTGACCGTGAAGCAGCTGAA
AGAGGACTACTTCAAGAAAATCGAGTGCTTCGACTCCGTGGAAATCTCCGGCGTGGAAGATCGGTTCAAC
GCCTCCCTGGGCACATACCACGATCTGCTGAAAATTATCAAGGACAAGGACTTCCTGGACAATGAGGAAA
ACGAGGACATTCTGGAAGATATCGTGCTGACCCTGACACTGTTTGAGGACAGAGAGATGATCGAGGAACG
GCTGAAAACCTATGCCCACCTGTTCGACGACAAAGTGATGAAGCAGCTGAAGCGGCGGAGATACACCGGC
TGGGGCAGGCTGAGCCGGAAGCTGATCAACGGCATCCGGGACAAGCAGTCCGGCAAGACAATCCTGGATT
TCCTGAAGTCCGACGGCTTCGCCAACAGAAACTTCATGCAGCTGATCCACGACGACAGCCTGACCTTTAA
AGAGGACATCCAGAAAGCCCAGGTGTCCGGCCAGGGCGATAGCCTGCACGAGCACATTGCCAATCTGGCC
GGCAGCCCCGCCATTAAGAAGGGCATCCTGCAGACAGTGAAGGTGGTGGACGAGCTCGTGAAAGTGATGG
GCCGGCACAAGCCCGAGAACATCGTGATCGAAATGGCCAGAGAGAACCAGACCACCCAGAAGGGACAGAA
GAACAGCCGCGAGAGAATGAAGCGGATCGAAGAGGGCATCAAAGAGCTGGGCAGCCAGATCCTGAAAGAA
CACCCCGTGGAAAACACCCAGCTGCAGAACGAGAAGCTGTACCTGTACTACCTGCAGAATGGGCGGGATA
TGTACGTGGACCAGGAACTGGACATCAACCGGCTGTCCGACTACGATGTGGACCATATCGTGCCTCAGAG
CTTTCTGAAGGACGACTCCATCGACAACAAGGTGCTGACCAGAAGCGACAAGAACCGGGGCAAGAGCGAC
AACGTGCCCTCCGAAGAGGTCGTGAAGAAGATGAAGAACTACTGGCGGCAGCTGCTGAACGCCAAGCTGA
TTACCCAGAGAAAGTTCGACAATCTGACCAAGGCCGAGAGAGGCGGCCTGAGCGAACTGGATAAGGCCGG
CTTCATCAAGAGACAGCTGGTGGAAACCCGGCAGATCACAAAGCACGTGGCACAGATCCTGGACTCCCGG
ATGAACACTAAGTACGACGAGAATGACAAGCTGATCCGGGAAGTGAAAGTGATCACCCTGAAGTCCAAGC
TGGTGTCCGATTTCCGGAAGGATTTCCAGTTTTACAAAGTGCGCGAGATCAACAACTACCACCACGCCCA
CGACGCCTACCTGAACGCCGTCGTGGGAACCGCCCTGATCAAAAAGTACCCTAAGCTGGAAAGCGAGTTC
GTGTACGGCGACTACAAGGTGTACGACGTGCGGAAGATGATCGCCAAGAGCGAGCAGGAAATCGGCAAGG
CTACCGCCAAGTACTTCTTCTACAGCAACATCATGAACTTTTTCAAGACCGAGATTACCCTGGCCAACGG
CGAGATCCGGAAGCGGCCTCTGATCGAGACAAACGGCGAAACCGGGGAGATCGTGTGGGATAAGGGCCGG
GATTTTGCCACCGTGCGGAAAGTGCTGAGCATGCCCCAAGTGAATATCGTGAAAAAGACCGAGGTGCAGA
CAGGCGGCTTCAGCAAAGAGTCTATCCTGCCCAAGAGGAACAGCGATAAGCTGATCGCCAGAAAGAAGGA
CTGGGACCCTAAGAAGTACGGCGGCTTCGACAGCCCCACCGTGGCCTATTCTGTGCTGGTGGTGGCCAAA
GTGGAAAAGGGCAAGTCCAAGAAACTGAAGAGTGTGAAAGAGCTGCTGGGGATCACCATCATGGAAAGAA
GCAGCTTCGAGAAGAATCCCATCGACTTTCTGGAAGCCAAGGGCTACAAAGAAGTGAAAAAGGACCTGAT
CATCAAGCTGCCTAAGTACTCCCTGTTCGAGCTGGAAAACGGCCGGAAGAGAATGCTGGCCTCTGCCGGC
GAACTGCAGAAGGGAAACGAACTGGCCCTGCCCTCCAAATATGTGAACTTCCTGTACCTGGCCAGCCACT
ATGAGAAGCTGAAGGGCTCCCCCGAGGATAATGAGCAGAAACAGCTGTTTGTGGAACAGCACAAGCACTA
CCTGGACGAGATCATCGAGCAGATCAGCGAGTTCTCCAAGAGAGTGATCCTGGCCGACGCTAATCTGGAC
AAAGTGCTGTCCGCCTACAACAAGCACCGGGATAAGCCCATCAGAGAGCAGGCCGAGAATATCATCCACC
TGTTTACCCTGACCAATCTGGGAGCCCCTGCCGCCTTCAAGTACTTTGACACCACCATCGACCGGAAGAG
GTACACCAGCACCAAAGAGGTGCTGGACGCCACCCTGATCCACCAGAGCATCACCGGCCTGTACGAGACA
CGGATCGACCTGTCTCAGCTGGGAGGCGACAAAAGGCCGGCGGCCACGAAAAAGGCCGGCCAGGCAAAAA
AGAAAAAGGAATTCGGCAGTGGAGAGGGCAGAGGAAGTCTGCTAACATGCGGTGACGTCGAGGAGAATCC
TGGCCCAGTGAGCAAGGGCGAGGAGCTGTTCACCGGGGTGGTGCCCATCCTGGTCGAGCTGGACGGCGAC
GTAAACGGCCACAAGTTCAGCGTGTCCGGCGAGGGCGAGGGCGATGCCACCTACGGCAAGCTGACCCTGA
AGTTCATCTGCACCACCGGCAAGCTGCCCGTGCCCTGGCCCACCCTCGTGACCACCCTGACCTACGGCGT
GCAGTGCTTCAGCCGCTACCCCGACCACATGAAGCAGCACGACTTCTTCAAGTCCGCCATGCCCGAAGGC
TACGTCCAGGAGCGCACCATCTTCTTCAAGGACGACGGCAACTACAAGACCCGCGCCGAGGTGAAGTTCG
AGGGCGACACCCTGGTGAACCGCATCGAGCTGAAGGGCATCGACTTCAAGGAGGACGGCAACATCCTGGG
GCACAAGCTGGAGTACAACTACAACAGCCACAACGTCTATATCATGGCCGACAAGCAGAAGAACGGCATC
AAGGTGAACTTCAAGATCCGCCACAACATCGAGGACGGCAGCGTGCAGCTCGCCGACCACTACCAGCAGA
ACACCCCCATCGGCGACGGCCCCGTGCTGCTGCCCGACAACCACTACCTGAGCACCCAGTCCGCCCTGAG
CAAAGACCCCAACGAGAAGCGCGATCACATGGTCCTGCTGGAGTTCGTGACCGCCGCCGGGATCACTCTC
GGCATGGACGAGCTGTACAAGGAATTCTAACTAGAGCTCGCTGATCAGCCTCGACTGTGCCTTCTAGTTG
CCAGCCATCTGTTGTTTGCCCCTCCCCCGTGCCTTCCTTGACCCTGGAAGGTGCCACTCCCACTGTCCTT
TCCTAATAAAATGAGGAAATTGCATCGCATTGTCTGAGTAGGTGTCATTCTATTCTGGGGGGTGGGGTGG
GGCAGGACAGCAAGGGGGAGGATTGGGAAGAGAATAGCAGGCATGCTGGGGAGCGGCCGCAGGAACCCCT
AGTGATGGAGTTGGCCACTCCCTCTCTGCGCGCTCGCTCGCTCACTGAGGCCGGGCGACCAAAGGTCGCC
CGACGCCCGGGCTTTGCCCGGGCGGCCTCAGTGAGCGAGCGAGCGCGCAGCTGCCTGCAGGGGCGCCTGA
TGCGGTATTTTCTCCTTACGCATCTGTGCGGTATTTCACACCGCATA
[142 nt withheld, positions 6768-6909]
C
[141 nt withheld, positions 6911-7051]
CCTTTGACGTTGGAGTCCACGTTCTTT
[37 nt withheld, positions 7079-7115]
ACCCTATCTCGGGCTATTCTTTTGATTTATAAGGGATTTTGCCGATTTCGGCCTATTGGTTAAAAAATGA
GCTGATTTAACAAAAATTTAACGCGAATTTTAACAAAATATTAACGTTTACAATTTTATGGTGCACTCTC
AGTACAATCTGCTCTGATGCCGCATAGTTAAGCCAGCCCCGACACCCGCCAACACCCGCTGACGCGCCCT
GACGGGCTTGTCTGCTCCCGGCATCCGCTTACAGACAAGCTGTGACCGTCTCCGGGAGCTGCATGTGTCA
GAGGTTTTCACCGTCATCACCGAAACGCGCGAGACGAAAGGGCCTCGTGATACGCCTATTTTTATAGGTT
AATGTCATGATAATAATGGTTTCTTAGACGTCAGGTGGCACTTTTCGGGGAAATGTGCGCGGAACCCCTA
TTTGTTTATTTTTCTAAATACATTCAAATATGTATCCGCTCATGAGACAATAACCCTGATAAATGCTTCA
ATAATATTGAAAAAGGAAGAGTATGAGTATTCAACATTTCCGTGTCGCCCTTATTCCCTTTTTTGCGGCA
TTTTGCCTTCCTGTTTTTGCTCACCCAGAAACGCTGGTGAAAGTAAAAGATGCTGAAGATCAGTTGGGTG
CACGAGTGGGTTACATCGAACTGGATCTCAACAGCGGTAAGATCCTTGAGAGTTTTCGCCCCGAAGAACG
TTTTCCAATGATGAGCACTTTTAAAGTTCTGCTATGTGGCGCGGTATTATCCCGTATTGACGCCGGGCAA
GAGCAACTCGGTCGCCGCATACACTATTCTCAGAATGACTTGGTTGAGTACTCACCAGTCACAGAAAAGC
ATCTTACGGATGGCATGACAGTAAGAGAATTATGCAGTGCTGCCATAACCATGAGTGATAACACTGCGGC
CAACTTACTTCTGACAACGATCGGAGGACCGAAGGAGCTAACCGCTTTTTTGCACAACATGGGGGATCAT
GTAACTCGCCTTGATCGTTGGGAACCGGAGCTGAATGAAGCCATACCAAACGACGAGCGTGACACCACGA
TGCCTGTAGCAATGGCAACAACGTTGCGCAAACTATTAACTGGCGAACTACTTACTCTAGCTTCCCGGCA
ACAATTAATAGACTGGATGGAGGCGGATAAAGTTGCAGGACCACTTCTGCGCTCGGCCCTTCCGGCTGGC
TGGTTTATTGCTGATAAATCTGGAGCCGGTGAGCGTGGAAGCCGCGGTATCATTGCAGCACTGGGGCCAG
ATGGTAAGCCCTCCCGTATCGTAGTTATCTACACGACGGGGAGTCAGGCAACTATGGATGAACGAAATAG
ACAGATCGCTGAGATAGGTGCCTCACTGATTAAGCATTGGTAACTGTCAGACCAAGTTTACTCATATATA
CTTTAGATTGATTTAAAACTTCATTTTTAATTTAAAAGGATCTAGGTGAAGATCCTTTTTGATAATCTCA
TGACCAAAATCCCTTAACGTGAGTTTTCGTTCCACTGAGCGTCAGACCCCGTAGAAAAGATCAAAGGATC
TTCTTGAGATCCTTTTTTTCTGCGCGTAATCTGCTGCTTGCAAACAAAAAAACCACCGCTACCAGCGGTG
GTTTGTTTGCCGGATCAAGAGCTACCAACTCTTTTTCCGAAGGTAACTGGCTTCAGCAGAGCGCAGATAC
CAAATACTGTCCTTCTAGTGTAGCCGTAGTTAGGCCACCACTTCAAGAACTCTGTAGCACCGCCTACATA
CCTCGCTCTGCTAATCCTGTTACCAGTGGCTGCTGCCAGTGGCGATAAGTCGTGTCTTACCGGGTTGGAC
TCAAGACGATAGTTACCGGATAAGGCGCAGCGGTCGGGCTGAACGGGGGGTTCGTGCACACAGCCCAGCT
TGGAGCGAACGACCTACACCGAACTGAGATACCTACAGCGTGAGCTATGAGAAAGCGCCACGCTTCCCGA
AGGGAGAAAGGCGGACAGGTATCCGGTAAGCGGCAGGGTCGGAACAGGAGAGCGCACGAGGGAGCTTCCA
GGGGGAAACGCCTGGTATCTTTATAGTCCTGTCGGGTTTCGCCACCTCTGACTTGAGCGTCGATTTTTGT
GATGCTCGTCAGGGGGGCGGAGCCTATGGAAAAACGCCAGCAACGCGGCCTTTTTACGGTTCCTGGCCTT
TTGCTGGCC
