>Addgene plasmid #86344 | PX458_CEBPG_1 | addgene partial sequence | sequence record 170894 | Addgene Partial NGS Result
GACTATAAGGACCACGACGGAGACTACAAGGATCATGATATTGATTACAAAGACGATGACGATAAGATGG
CCCCAAAGAAGAAGCGGAAGGTCGGTATCCACGGAGTCCCAGCAGCCGACAAGAAGTACAGCATCGGCCT
GGACATCGGCACCAACTCTGTGGGCTGGGCCGTGATCACCGACGAGTACAAGGTGCCCAGCAAGAAATTC
AAGGTGCTGGGCAACACCGACCGGCACAGCATCAAGAAGAACCTGATCGGAGCCCTGCTGTTCGACAGCG
GCGAAACAGCCGAGGCCACCCGGCTGAAGAGAACCGCCAGAAGAAGATACACCAGACGGAAGAACCGGAT
CTGCTATCTGCAAGAGATCTTCAGCAACGAGATGGCCAAGGTGGACGACAGCTTCTTCCACAGACTGGAA
GAGTCCTTCCTGGTGGAAGAGGATAAGAAGCACGAGCGGCACCCCATCTTCGGCAACATCGTGGACGAGG
TGGCCTACCACGAGAAGTACCCCACCATCTACCACCTGAGAAAGAAACTGGTGGACAGCACCGACAAGGC
CGACCTGCGGCTGATCTATCTGGCCCTGGCCCACATGATCAAGTTCCGGGGCCACTTCCTGATCGAGGGC
GACCTGAACCCCGACAACAGCGACGTGGACAAGCTGTTCATCCAGCTGGTGCAGACCTACAACCAGCTGT
TCGAGGAAAACCCCATCAACGCCAGCGGCGTGGACGCCAAGGCCATCCTGTCTGCCAGACTGAGCAAGAG
CAGACGGCTGGAAAATCTGATCGCCCAGCTGCCCGGCGAGAAGAAGAATGGCCTGTTCGGAAACCTGATT
GCCCTGAGCCTGGGCCTGACCCCCAACTTCAAGAGCAACTTCGACCTGGCCGAGGATGCCAAACTGCAGC
TGAGCAAGGACACCTACGACGACGACCTGGACAACCTGCTGGCCCAGATCGGCGACCAGTACGCCGACCT
GTTTCTGGCCGCCAAGAACCTGTCCGACGCCATCCTGCTGAGCGACATCCTGAGAGTGAACACCGAGATC
ACCAAGGCCCCCCTGAGCGCCTCTATGATCAAGAGATACGACGAGCACCACCAGGACCTGACCCTGCTGA
AAGCTCTCGTGCGGCAGCAGCTGCCTGAGAAGTACAAAGAGATTTTCTTCGACCAGAGCAAGAACGGCTA
CGCCGGCTACATTGACGGCGGAGCCAGCCAGGAAGAGTTCTACAAGTTCATCAAGCCCATCCTGGAAAAG
ATGGACGGCACCGAGGAACTGCTCGTGAAGCTGAACAGAGAGGACCTGCTGCGGAAGCAGCGGACCTTCG
ACAACGGCAGCATCCCCCACCAGATCCACCTGGGAGAGCTGCACGCCATTCTGCGGCGGCAGGAAGATTT
TTACCCATTCCTGAAGGACAACCGGGAAAAGATCGAGAAGATCCTGACCTTCCGCATCCCCTACTACGTG
GGCCCTCTGGCCAGGGGAAACAGCAGATTCGCCTGGATGACCAGAAAGAGCGAGGAAACCATCACCCCCT
GGAACTTCGAGGAAGTGGTGGACAAGGGCGCTTCCGCCCAGAGCTTCATCGAGCGGATGACCAACTTCGA
TAAGAACCTGCCCAACGAGAAGGTGCTGCCCAAGCACAGCCTGCTGTACGAGTACTTCACCGTGTATAAC
GAGCTGACCAAAGTGAAATACGTGACCGAGGGAATGAGAAAGCCCGCCTTCCTGAGCGGCGAGCAGAAAA
AGGCCATCGTGGACCTGCTGTTCAAGACCAACCGGAAAGTGACCGTGAAGCAGCTGAAAGAGGACTACTT
CAAGAAAATCGAGTGCTTCGACTCCGTGGAAATCTCCGGCGTGGAAGATCGGTTCAACGCCTCCCTGGGC
ACATACCACGATCTGCTGAAAATTATCAAGGACAAGGACTTCCTGGACAATGAGGAAAACGAGGACATTC
TGGAAGATATCGTGCTGACCCTGACACTGTTTGAGGACAGAGAGATGATCGAGGAACGGCTGAAAACCTA
TGCCCACCTGTTCGACGACAAAGTGATGAAGCAGCTGAAGCGGCGGAGATACACCGGCTGGGGCAGGCTG
AGCCGGAAGCTGATCAACGGCATCCGGGACAAGCAGTCCGGCAAGACAATCCTGGATTTCCTGAAGTCCG
ACGGCTTCGCCAACAGAAACTTCATGCAGCTGATCCACGACGACAGCCTGACCTTTAAAGAGGACATCCA
GAAAGCCCAGGTGTCCGGCCAGGGCGATAGCCTGCACGAGCACATTGCCAATCTGGCCGGCAGCCCCGCC
ATTAAGAAGGGCATCCTGCAGACAGTGAAGGTGGTGGACGAGCTCGTGAAAGTGATGGGCCGGCACAAGC
CCGAGAACATCGTGATCGAAATGGCCAGAGAGAACCAGACCACCCAGAAGGGACAGAAGAACAGCCGCGA
GAGAATGAAGCGGATCGAAGAGGGCATCAAAGAGCTGGGCAGCCAGATCCTGAAAGAACACCCCGTGGAA
AACACCCAGCTGCAGAACGAGAAGCTGTACCTGTACTACCTGCAGAATGGGCGGGATATGTACGTGGACC
AGGAACTGGACATCAACCGGCTGTCCGACTACGATGTGGACCATATCGTGCCTCAGAGCTTTCTGAAGGA
CGACTCCATCGACAACAAGGTGCTGACCAGAAGCGACAAGAACCGGGGCAAGAGCGACAACGTGCCCTCC
GAAGAGGTCGTGAAGAAGATGAAGAACTACTGGCGGCAGCTGCTGAACGCCAAGCTGATTACCCAGAGAA
AGTTCGACAATCTGACCAAGGCCGAGAGAGGCGGCCTGAGCGAACTGGATAAGGCCGGCTTCATCAAGAG
ACAGCTGGTGGAAACCCGGCAGATCACAAAGCACGTGGCACAGATCCTGGACTCCCGGATGAACACTAAG
TACGACGAGAATGACAAGCTGATCCGGGAAGTGAAAGTGATCACCCTGAAGTCCAAGCTGGTGTCCGATT
TCCGGAAGGATTTCCAGTTTTACAAAGTGCGCGAGATCAACAACTACCACCACGCCCACGACGCCTACCT
GAACGCCGTCGTGGGAACCGCCCTGATCAAAAAGTACCCTAAGCTGGAAAGCGAGTTCGTGTACGGCGAC
TACAAGGTGTACGACGTGCGGAAGATGATCGCCAAGAGCGAGCAGGAAATCGGCAAGGCTACCGCCAAGT
ACTTCTTCTACAGCAACATCATGAACTTTTTCAAGACCGAGATTACCCTGGCCAACGGCGAGATCCGGAA
GCGGCCTCTGATCGAGACAAACGGCGAAACCGGGGAGATCGTGTGGGATAAGGGCCGGGATTTTGCCACC
GTGCGGAAAGTGCTGAGCATGCCCCAAGTGAATATCGTGAAAAAGACCGAGGTGCAGACAGGCGGCTTCA
GCAAAGAGTCTATCCTGCCCAAGAGGAACAGCGATAAGCTGATCGCCAGAAAGAAGGACTGGGACCCTAA
GAAGTACGGCGGCTTCGACAGCCCCACCGTGGCCTATTCTGTGCTGGTGGTGGCCAAAGTGGAAAAGGGC
AAGTCCAAGAAACTGAAGAGTGTGAAAGAGCTGCTGGGGATCACCATCATGGAAAGAAGCAGCTTCGAGA
AGAATCCCATCGACTTTCTGGAAGCCAAGGGCTACAAAGAAGTGAAAAAGGACCTGATCATCAAGCTGCC
TAAGTACTCCCTGTTCGAGCTGGAAAACGGCCGGAAGAGAATGCTGGCCTCTGCCGGCGAACTGCAGAAG
GGAAACGAACTGGCCCTGCCCTCCAAATATGTGAACTTCCTGTACCTGGCCAGCCACTATGAGAAGCTGA
AGGGCTCCCCCGAGGATAATGAGCAGAAACAGCTGTTTGTGGAACAGCACAAGCACTACCTGGACGAGAT
CATCGAGCAGATCAGCGAGTTCTCCAAGAGAGTGATCCTGGCCGACGCTAATCTGGACAAAGTGCTGTCC
GCCTACAACAAGCACCGGGATAAGCCCATCAGAGAGCAGGCCGAGAATATCATCCACCTGTTTACCCTGA
CCAATCTGGGAGCCCCTGCCGCCTTCAAGTACTTTGACACCACCATCGACCGGAAGAGGTACACCAGCAC
CAAAGAGGTGCTGGACGCCACCCTGATCCACCAGAGCATCACCGGCCTGTACGAGACACGGATCGACCTG
TCTCAGCTGGGAGGCGACAAAAGGCCGGCGGCCACGAAAAAGGCCGGCCAGGCAAAAAAGAAAAAGGAAT
TCGGCAGTGGAGAGGGCAGAGGAAGTCTGCTAACATGCGGTGACGTCGAGGAGAATCCTGGCCCAGTGAG
CAAGGGCGAGGAGCTGTTCACCGGGGTGGTGCCCATCCTGGTCGAGCTGGACGGCGACGTAAACGGCCAC
AAGTTCAGCGTGTCCGGCGAGGGCGAGGGCGATGCCACCTACGGCAAGCTGACCCTGAAGTTCATCTGCA
CCACCGGCAAGCTGCCCGTGCCCTGGCCCACCCTCGTGACCACCCTGACCTACGGCGTGCAGTGCTTCAG
CCGCTACCCCGACCACATGAAGCAGCACGACTTCTTCAAGTCCGCCATGCCCGAAGGCTACGTCCAGGAG
CGCACCATCTTCTTCAAGGACGACGGCAACTACAAGACCCGCGCCGAGGTGAAGTTCGAGGGCGACACCC
TGGTGAACCGCATCGAGCTGAAGGGCATCGACTTCAAGGAGGACGGCAACATCCTGGGGCACAAGCTGGA
GTACAACTACAACAGCCACAACGTCTATATCATGGCCGACAAGCAGAAGAACGGCATCAAGGTGAACTTC
AAGATCCGCCACAACATCGAGGACGGCAGCGTGCAGCTCGCCGACCACTACCAGCAGAACACCCCCATCG
GCGACGGCCCCGTGCTGCTGCCCGACAACCACTACCTGAGCACCCAGTCCGCCCTGAGCAAAGACCCCAA
CGAGAAGCGCGATCACATGGTCCTGCTGGAGTTCGTGACCGCCGCCGGGATCACTCTCGGCATGGACGAG
CTGTACAAGGAATTCTAACTAGAGCTCGCTGATCAGCCTCGACTGTGCCTTCTAGTTGCCAGCCATCTGT
TGTTTGCCCCTCCCCCGTGCCTTCCTTGACCCTGGAAGGTGCCACTCCCACTGTCCTTTCCTAATAAAAT
GAGGAAATTGCATCGCATTGTCTGAGTAGGTGTCATTCTATTCTGGGGGGTGGGGTGGGGCAGGACAGCA
AGGGGGAGGATTGGGAAGAGAATAGCAGGCATGCTGGGGAGCGGCCGCAGGAACCCCTAGTGATGGAGTT
GGCCACTCCCTCTCTGCGCGCTCGCTCGCTCACTGAGGCCGGGCGACCAAAGGTCGCCCGACGCCCGGGC
TTTGCCCGGGCGGCCTCAGTGAGCGAGCGAGCGCGCAGCTGCCTGCAGGGGCGCCTGATGCGGTATTTTC
TCCTTACGCATCTGTGCGGTATTTCACACCGCATA
[95 nt withheld, positions 5496-5590]
T
[46 nt withheld, positions 5592-5637]
C
[141 nt withheld, positions 5639-5779]
CCTTTGACGTTGGAGTCCACGTTCTTT
[37 nt withheld, positions 5807-5843]
ACTCTATCTCGGGCTATTCTTTTGATTTATAAGGGATTTTGCCGATTTCGGTCTATTGGTTAAAAAATGA
GCTGATTTAACAAAAATTTAACGCGAATTTTAACAAAATATTAACGTTTACAATTTTATGGTGCACTCTC
AGTACAATCTGCTCTGATGCCGCATAGTTAAGCCAGCCCCGACACCCGCCAACACCCGCTGACGCGCCCT
GACGGGCTTGTCTGCTCCCGGCATCCGCTTACAGACAAGCTGTGACCGTCTCCGGGAGCTGCATGTGTCA
GAGGTTTTCACCGTCATCACCGAAACGCGCGAGACGAAAGGGCCTCGTGATACGCCTATTTTTATAGGTT
AATGTCATGATAATAATGGTTTCTTAGACGTCAGGTGGCACTTTTCGGGGAAATGTGCGCGGAACCCCTA
TTTGTTTATTTTTCTAAATACATTCAAATATGTATCCGCTCATGAGACAATAACCCTGATAAATGCTTCA
ATAATATTGAAAAAGGAAGAGTATGAGTATTCAACATTTCCGTGTCGCCCTTATTCCCTTTTTTGCGGCA
TTTTGCCTTCCTGTTTTTGCTCACCCAGAAACGCTGGTGAAAGTAAAAGATGCTGAAGATCAGTTGGGTG
CACGAGTGGGTTACATCGAACTGGATCTCAACAGCGGTAAGATCCTTGAGAGTTTTCGCCCCGAAGAACG
TTTTCCAATGATGAGCACTTTTAAAGTTCTGCTATGTGGCGCGGTATTATCCCGTATTGACGCCGGGCAA
GAGCAACTCGGTCGCCGCATACACTATTCTCAGAATGACTTGGTTGAGTACTCACCAGTCACAGAAAAGC
ATCTTACGGATGGCATGACAGTAAGAGAATTATGCAGTGCTGCCATAACCATGAGTGATAACACTGCGGC
CAACTTACTTCTGACAACGATCGGAGGACCGAAGGAGCTAACCGCTTTTTTGCACAACATGGGGGATCAT
GTAACTCGCCTTGATCGTTGGGAACCGGAGCTGAATGAAGCCATACCAAACGACGAGCGTGACACCACGA
TGCCTGTAGCAATGGCAACAACGTTGCGCAAACTATTAACTGGCGAACTACTTACTCTAGCTTCCCGGCA
ACAATTAATAGACTGGATGGAGGCGGATAAAGTTGCAGGACCACTTCTGCGCTCGGCCCTTCCGGCTGGC
TGGTTTATTGCTGATAAATCTGGAGCCGGTGAGCGTGGAAGCCGCGGTATCATTGCAGCACTGGGGCCAG
ATGGTAAGCCCTCCCGTATCGTAGTTATCTACACGACGGGGAGTCAGGCAACTATGGATGAACGAAATAG
ACAGATCGCTGAGATAGGTGCCTCACTGATTAAGCATTGGTAACTGTCAGACCAAGTTTACTCATATATA
CTTTAGATTGATTTAAAACTTCATTTTTAATTTAAAAGGATCTAGGTGAAGATCCTTTTTGATAATCTCA
TGACCAAAATCCCTTAACGTGAGTTTTCGTTCCACTGAGCGTCAGACCCCGTAGAAAAGATCAAAGGATC
TTCTTGAGATCCTTTTTTTCTGCGCGTAATCTGCTGCTTGCAAACAAAAAAACCACCGCTACCAGCGGTG
GTTTGTTTGCCGGATCAAGAGCTACCAACTCTTTTTCCGAAGGTAACTGGCTTCAGCAGAGCGCAGATAC
CAAATACTGTTCTTCTAGTGTAGCCGTAGTTAGGCCACCACTTCAAGAACTCTGTAGCACCGCCTACATA
CCTCGCTCTGCTAATCCTGTTACCAGTGGCTGCTGCCAGTGGCGATAAGTCGTGTCTTACCGGGTTGGAC
TCAAGACGATAGTTACCGGATAAGGCGCAGCGGTCGGGCTGAACGGGGGGTTCGTGCACACAGCCCAGCT
TGGAGCGAACGACCTACACCGAACTGAGATACCTACAGCGTGAGCTATGAGAAAGCGCCACGCTTCCCGA
AGGGAGAAAGGCGGACAGGTATCCGGTAAGCGGCAGGGTCGGAACAGGAGAGCGCACGAGGGAGCTTCCA
GGGGGAAACGCCTGGTATCTTTATAGTCCTGTCGGGTTTCGCCACCTCTGACTTGAGCGTCGATTTTTGT
GATGCTCGTCAGGGGGGCGGAGCCTATGGAAAAACGCCAGCAACGCGGCCTTTTTACGGTTCCTGGCCTT
TTGCTGGCCTTTTGCTCACATGTGAGGGCCTATTTCCCATGATTCCTTCATATTTGCATATACGATACAA
GGCTGTTAGAGAGATAATTGGAATTAATTTGACTGTAAACACAAAGATATTAGTACAAAATACGTGACGT
AGAAAGTAATAATTTCTTGGGTAGTTTGCAGTTTTAAAATTATGTTTTAAAATGGACTATCATATGCTTA
CCGTAACTTGAAAGTATTTCGATTTCTTGGCTTTATATATCTTGTGGAAAGGACGAAACACCGTCTAAAG
TCTGGAAAGGGTGGTTTTAGAGCTAGAAATAGCAAGTTAAAATAAGGCTAGTCCGTTATCAACTTGAAAA
AGTGGCACCGAGTCGGTGCTTTTTTGTTTTAGAGCTAGAAATAGCAAGTTAAAATAAGGCTAGTCCGTTT
TTAGCGCGTGCGCCAATTCTGCAGACAAATGGCTCTAGAGGTACC
